Addgene plasmid #73114: ENDOD1-CD4d3+4-bio
Purpose: EXPRESs plasmid for human erythrocyte surface proteins encoding ENDOD1 with rat CD4d3+4-bio
Depositing lab: Gavin Wright. Depositing organization: Wellcome Sanger Institute. Publication: Basigin is a receptor essential for erythrocyte invasion by Plasmodium falciparum. Crosnier C, Bustamante LY, Bartholdson SJ, Bei AK, Theron M, Uchikawa M, Mboup S, Ndir O, Kwiatkowski DP, Duraisingh MT, Rayner JC, Wright GJ. Nature. 2011 Nov 9;480(7378):534-7. doi: 10.1038/nature10606. PubMed 22080952.
Backbone
  Vector backbone: pTT3
  Backbone manufacturer: Yves Durocher, NRC
  Backbone size w/o insert (bp): 6000
  Total vector size (bp): 7238
  Vector type: Mammalian Expression
Growth in bacteria
  Bacterial resistance: Ampicillin, 100 μg/mL
  Growth temperature: 37°C
  Growth strain: DH5alpha
  Copy number: Unknown
Gene/Insert
  Gene/Insert name: ENDOD1
  Species: H. sapiens (human)
  Entrez Gene: ENDOD1
  Promoter: CMV
  Tag / fusion protein: ratCD4d3+4 (C terminal on insert); biotinylation peptide (C terminal on insert)
  Cloning method: Restriction Enzyme; 5′ cloning site NotI (not destroyed); 3′ cloning site AscI (not destroyed)
  Sequencing primers: 5′ CMW fwd
Resource information
  A portion of this plasmid was derived from a plasmid made by: pTT3 was obtained from Yves Durocher, National Research Council of Canada-Biotechnology Research Institute
Terms and licenses: Academic/Nonprofit Terms; Industry Terms: Not Available to Industry
How to cite: ENDOD1-CD4d3+4-bio was a gift from Gavin Wright (Addgene plasmid # 73114 ; http://n2t.net/addgene:73114 ; RRID:Addgene_73114)
