[The description below was written by a language model from this plasmid's Addgene catalogue record and pLannotate feature annotations shown in this document.]
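Description:
ENDOD1-CD4d3+4-bio is a mammalian expression plasmid built on the pTT3 backbone, designed to produce a human erythrocyte surface protein, ENDOD1, as a tagged recombinant fusion. It is propagated in E. coli through a high-copy ColE1/pUC-type origin and selected with ampicillin via the β-lactamase gene. The backbone also carries a fragment of the Epstein-Barr virus oriP, which can support episomal maintenance and enhanced transient expression in cells supplying EBNA1. Remnants of lac regulatory elements and other short bacterial fragments in the feature table appear to be backbone leftovers rather than functional payload.

Expression is driven by the CMV immediate-early enhancer and promoter, followed by adenovirus-derived leader and splice elements and a chimeric intron fragment that typically improve transcript processing; the short "PTP" hit on the opposite strand most likely reflects this adenoviral leader region rather than a real coding sequence. The open reading frame begins with what is annotated as a mouse immunoglobulin heavy-chain signal sequence fragment, then a partial ENDOD1 coding region cloned between NotI and AscI sites, fused in frame at its C terminus to rat CD4 domains 3 and 4 and, according to the catalogue entry, a biotinylation peptide (not separately annotated). A rabbit β-globin polyadenylation signal terminates the transcript. The CD4 tag provides a common antibody epitope, and the biotin acceptor peptide allows oriented capture on streptavidin. The plasmid belongs to a library of erythrocyte surface proteins, used in work on Plasmodium falciparum invasion receptors. The deposited sequence (7,598 nt) is somewhat longer than the total size listed in the catalogue (7,238 bp).
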