Features (pLannotate 1.2.2; 19 found; start..end, strand, type, name):
    659..714     +  polyA_signal   β-globin poly(A) signal: rabbit β-globin polyadenylation signal (Gil and Proudfoot, 1987)
   1228..2909    -  rep_origin     oriP (fragment): Epstein-Barr virus oriP replication origin (Yates et al., 2000)
   3036..3140    +  promoter       AmpR promoter: bla
   3141..4001    +  CDS            AmpR: β-lactamase; bla; confers resistance to ampicillin, carbenicillin, and related antibiotics
   4172..4760    +  rep_origin     ori: high-copy-number ColE1/pMB1/pBR322/pUC origin of replication
   4943..5035    +  CDS            lacI (fragment): lac repressor; lacI; The lac repressor binds to the lac operator to inhibit transcription in E. coli. This inhibition can be relieved by adding lactose or isopropyl-β-D-thiogalactopyranoside (IPTG).
   5048..5069    +  protein_bind   CAP binding site: CAP binding activates transcription in the presence of cAMP. E. coli catabolite activator protein
   5084..5114    +  promoter       lac promoter: promoter for the E. coli lac operon
   5122..5138    +  protein_bind   lac operator: The lac repressor binds to the lac operator to inhibit transcription in E. coli. This inhibition can be relieved by adding lactose or isopropyl-β-D-thiogalactopyranoside (IPTG). lac repressor encoded by lacI
   5208..5224    +  promoter       tet promoter (fragment): E. coli promoter for tetracycline efflux protein gene
   5234..5259    -  CDS            bla(M) (fragment): β-lactamase lacking the signal sequence; bla(M); allows cytosolic expression of β-lactamase
   5433..5812    +  enhancer       CMV enhancer: human cytomegalovirus immediate early enhancer
   5814..6013    +  promoter       CMV promoter: human cytomegalovirus (CMV) immediate early promoter
   6081..6119    +  misc_feature   Ad SA (fragment): adenovirus major late transcript splice acceptor (Friedrich and Soriano, 1991)
   6152..6361    -  CDS            PTP (fragment): TERM_ADE02 - Experimental evidence at protein level: Swiss-Prot protein existence level 1. Protein covalently bound to the viral DNA that acts as a primer for viral genomic replication by DNA strand displacement. Assembles on the viral origin of replication in an initiation complex with viral polymerase, DBP, host NFIA and host POU2F1/OCT1. During initiation, the polymerase covalently couples the first dCTP with Ser- 580 of pTP. The terminal protein stimulates the template activity over 20 fold compared to protein-free templates. Neo-synthesized viral genomes are linked to two preterminal prot
   6392..6481    +  intron         chimeric intron (fragment): chimera between introns from adenovirus and immunoglobulin heavy chain genes
   6500..6546    +  CDS            IgH signal sequence (fragment): signal sequence from the mouse immunoglobulin heavy chain variable region
   6577..7590    +  CDS            ENDOD1 (fragment): ENDD1_HUMAN - Also known as KIAA0830. Experimental evidence at protein level: Swiss-Prot protein existence level 1. May act as a DNase and a RNase. From Homo sapiens (Human).
   7591..553     +  CDS            Cd4 (fragment) (across the origin): CD4_RAT - Experimental evidence at protein level: Swiss-Prot protein existence level 1. Integral membrane glycoprotein that plays an essential role in the immune response and serves multiple functions in responses against both external and internal offenses. In T-cells, functions primarily as a coreceptor for MHC class II molecule:peptide complex. The antigens presented by class II peptides are derived from extracellular proteins while class I peptides are derived from cytosolic proteins. Interacts simultaneously with the T-cell receptor (TCR) and the MHC class II presented by antigen presenti
>Addgene plasmid #73114 | ENDOD1-CD4d3+4-bio | depositor full sequence | sequence record 137004 | ENDOD1-CD4d3+4-bio sequence 7598 bps
GTCGACCTCCATCACGGCCTATAAGAGTGAGGGGGAGTCAGCGGAGTTCTCCTTCCCACTCAACCTTGGA
GAGGAAAGCCTGCAGGGAGAGTTGAGATGGAAGGCAGAGAAGGCTCCTTCTTCCCAGTCCTGGATCACCT
TCTCCCTAAAGAACCAAAAGGTGTCTGTGCAGAAGTCTACTAGCAACCCCAAGTTCCAGCTGTCCGAAAC
GCTCCCACTCACCCTTCAGATACCCCAGGTCTCCCTTCAGTTTGCTGGTTCTGGCAACCTGACCCTGACT
CTGGACAGAGGGATACTGTATCAGGAAGTGAACCTGGTGGTGATGAAAGTGACTCAGCCCGACAGCAACA
CTTTGACCTGTGAGGTGATGGGACCCACCTCACCCAAGATGAGACTGATCTTGAAGCAGGAGAATCAGGA
GGCCAGGGTCTCCAGGCAGGAGAAAGTGATTCAAGTGCAGGCCCCTGAAGCAGGGGTGTGGCAATGTCTA
CTGAGTGAAGGTGAAGAGGTCAAGATGGACTCCAAGATCCAGGTTTTATCCAAAGGGTTGAATTCCGGAT
CACTGCATCATATTCTGGATGCACAGAAAATGGTGTGGAATCATCGTTAAGTCTAGACACGTGATTAATT
AAGGATCCCCCGACCTCGACCTCTGGCTAATAAAGGAAATTTATTTTCATTGCAATAGTGTGTTGGAATT
TTTTGTGTCTCTCACTCGGAAGGACATATGGGAGGGCAAATCATTTGGTCGAGATCCCTCGGAGATCTCT
AGCTAGAGGATCGATCCCCGCCCCGGACGAACTAAACCTGACTACGACATCTCTGCCCCTTCTTCGCGGG
GCAGTGCATGTAATCCCTTCAGTTGGTTGGTACAACTTGCCAACTGGGCCCTGTTCCACATGTGACACGG
GGGGGGACCAAACACAAAGGGGTTCTCTGACTGTAGTTGACATCCTTATAAATGGATGTGCACATTTGCC
AACACTGAGTGGCTTTCATCCTGGAGCAGACTTTGCAGTCTGTGGACTGCAACACAACATTGCCTTTATG
TGTAACTCTTGGCTGAAGCTCTTACACCAATGCTGGGGGACATGTACCTCCCAGGGGCCCAGGAAGACTA
CGGGAGGCTACACCAACGTCAATCAGAGGGGCCTGTGTAGCTACCGATAAGCGGACCCTCAAGAGGGCAT
TAGCAATAGTGTTTATAAGGCCCCCTTGTTAACCCTAAACGGGTAGCATATGCTTCCCGGGTAGTAGTAT
ATACTATCCAGACTAACCCTAATTCAATAGCATATGTTACCCAACGGGAAGCATATGCTATCGAATTAGG
GTTAGTAAAAGGGTCCTAAGGAACAGCGATATCTCCCACCCCATGAGCTGTCACGGTTTTATTTACATGG
GGTCAGGATTCCACGAGGGTAGTGAACCATTTTAGTCACAAGGGCAGTGGCTGAAGATCAAGGAGCGGGC
AGTGAACTCTCCTGAATCTTCGCCTGCTTCTTCATTCTCCTTCGTTTAGCTAATAGAATAACTGCTGAGT
TGTGAACAGTAAGGTGTATGTGAGGTGCTCGAAAACAAGGTTTCAGGTGACGCCCCCAGAATAAAATTTG
GACGGGGGGTTCAGTGGTGGCATTGTGCTATGACACCAATATAACCCTCACAAACCCCTTGGGCAATAAA
TACTAGTGTAGGAATGAAACATTCTGAATATCTTTAACAATAGAAATCCATGGGGTGGGGACAAGCCGTA
AAGACTGGATGTCCATCTCACACGAATTTATGGCTATGGGCAACACATAATCCTAGTGCAATATGATACT
GGGGTTATTAAGATGTGTCCCAGGCAGGGACCAAGACAGGTGAACCATGTTGTTACACTCTATTTGTAAC
AAGGGGAAAGAGAGTGGACGCCGACAGCAGCGGACTCCACTGGTTGTCTCTAACACCCCCGAAAATTAAA
CGGGGCTCCACGCCAATGGGGCCCATAAACAAAGACAAGTGGCCACTCTTTTTTTTGAAATTGTGGAGTG
GGGGCACGCGTCAGCCCCCACACGCCGCCCTGCGGTTTTGGACTGTAAAATAAGGGTGTAATAACTTGGC
TGATTGTAACCCCGCTAACCACTGCGGTCAAACCACTTGCCCACAAAACCACTAATGGCACCCCGGGGAA
TACCTGCATAAGTAGGTGGGCGGGCCAAGATAGGGGCGCGATTGCTGCGATCTGGAGGACAAATTACACA
CACTTGCGCCTGAGCGCCAAGCACAGGGTTGTTGGTCCTCATATTCACGAGGTCGCTGAGAGCACGGTGG
GCTAATGTTGCCATGGGTAGCATATACTACCCAAATATCTGGATAGCATATGCTATCCTAATCTATATCT
GGGTAGCATAGGCTATCCTAATCTATATCTGGGTAGCATATGCTATCCTAATCTATATCTGGGTAGTATA
TGCTATCCTAATTTATATCTGGGTAGCATAGGCTATCCTAATCTATATCTGGGTAGCATATGCTATCCTA
ATCTATATCTGGGTAGTATATGCTATCCTAATCTGTATCCGGGTAGCATATGCTATCCTAATAGAGATTA
GGGTAGTATATGCTATCCTAATTTATATCTGGGTAGCATATACTACCCAAATATCTGGATAGCATATGCT
ATCCTAATCTATATCTGGGTAGCATATGCTATCCTAATCTATATCTGGGTAGCATAGGCTATCCTAATCT
ATATCTGGGTAGCATATGCTATCCTAATCTATATCTGGGTAGTATATGCTATCCTAATTTATATCTGGGT
AGCATAGGCTATCCTAATCTATATCTGGGTAGCATATGCTATCCTAATCTATATCTGGGTAGTATATGCT
ATCCTAATCTGTATCCGGGTAGCATATGCTATCCTCATGATAAGCTGTCAAACATGAGAATTTTCTTGAA
GACGAAAGGGCCTCGTGATACGCCTATTTTTATAGGTTAATGTCATGATAATAATGGTTTCTTAGACGTC
AGGTGGCACTTTTCGGGGAAATGTGCGCGGAACCCCTATTTGTTTATTTTTCTAAATACATTCAAATATG
TATCCGCTCATGAGACAATAACCCTGATAAATGCTTCAATAATATTGAAAAAGGAAGAGTATGAGTATTC
AACATTTCCGTGTCGCCCTTATTCCCTTTTTTGCGGCATTTTGCCTTCCTGTTTTTGCTCACCCAGAAAC
GCTGGTGAAAGTAAAAGATGCTGAAGATCAGTTGGGTGCACGAGTGGGTTACATCGAACTGGATCTCAAC
AGCGGTAAGATCCTTGAGAGTTTTCGCCCCGAAGAACGTTTTCCAATGATGAGCACTTTTAAAGTTCTGC
TATGTGGCGCGGTATTATCCCGTGTTGACGCCGGGCAAGAGCAACTCGGTCGCCGCATACACTATTCTCA
GAATGACTTGGTTGAGTACTCACCAGTCACAGAAAAGCATCTTACGGATGGCATGACAGTAAGAGAATTA
TGCAGTGCTGCCATAACCATGAGTGATAACACTGCGGCCAACTTACTTCTGACAACGATCGGAGGACCGA
AGGAGCTAACCGCTTTTTTGCACAACATGGGGGATCATGTAACTCGCCTTGATCGTTGGGAACCGGAGCT
GAATGAAGCCATACCAAACGACGAGCGTGACACCACGATGCCTGCAGCAATGGCAACAACGTTGCGCAAA
CTATTAACTGGCGAACTACTTACTCTAGCTTCCCGGCAACAATTAATAGACTGGATGGAGGCGGATAAAG
TTGCAGGACCACTTCTGCGCTCGGCCCTTCCGGCTGGCTGGTTTATTGCTGATAAATCTGGAGCCGGTGA
GCGTGGGTCTCGCGGTATCATTGCAGCACTGGGGCCAGATGGTAAGCCCTCCCGTATCGTAGTTATCTAC
ACGACGGGGAGTCAGGCAACTATGGATGAACGAAATAGACAGATCGCTGAGATAGGTGCCTCACTGATTA
AGCATTGGTAACTGTCAGACCAAGTTTACTCATATATACTTTAGATTGATTTAAAACTTCATTTTTAATT
TAAAAGGATCTAGGTGAAGATCCTTTTTGATAATCTCATGACCAAAATCCCTTAACGTGAGTTTTCGTTC
CACTGAGCGTCAGACCCCGTAGAAAAGATCAAAGGATCTTCTTGAGATCCTTTTTTTCTGCGCGTAATCT
GCTGCTTGCAAACAAAAAAACCACCGCTACCAGCGGTGGTTTGTTTGCCGGATCAAGAGCTACCAACTCT
TTTTCCGAAGGTAACTGGCTTCAGCAGAGCGCAGATACCAAATACTGTTCTTCTAGTGTAGCCGTAGTTA
GGCCACCACTTCAAGAACTCTGTAGCACCGCCTACATACCTCGCTCTGCTAATCCTGTTACCAGTGGCTG
CTGCCAGTGGCGATAAGTCGTGTCTTACCGGGTTGGACTCAAGACGATAGTTACCGGATAAGGCGCAGCG
GTCGGGCTGAACGGGGGGTTCGTGCACACAGCCCAGCTTGGAGCGAACGACCTACACCGAACTGAGATAC
CTACAGCGTGAGCTATGAGAAAGCGCCACGCTTCCCGAAGGGAGAAAGGCGGACAGGTATCCGGTAAGCG
GCAGGGTCGGAACAGGAGAGCGCACGAGGGAGCTTCCAGGGGGAAACGCCTGGTATCTTTATAGTCCTGT
CGGGTTTCGCCACCTCTGACTTGAGCGTCGATTTTTGTGATGCTCGTCAGGGGGGCGGAGCCTATGGAAA
AACGCCAGCAACGCGGCCTTTTTACGGTTCCTGGCCTTTTGCTGGCCTTTTGCTCACATGTTCTTTCCTG
CGTTATCCCCTGATTCTGTGGATAACCGTATTACCGCCTTTGAGTGAGCTGATACCGCTCGCCGCAGCCG
AACGACCGAGCGCAGCGAGTCAGTGAGCGAGGAAGCGGAAGAGCGCCCAATACGCAAACCGCCTCTCCCC
GCGCGTTGGCCGATTCATTAATGCAGCTGGCACGACAGGTTTCCCGACTGGAAAGCGGGCAGTGAGCGCA
ACGCAATTAATGTGAGTTAGCTCACTCATTAGGCACCCCAGGCTTTACACTTTATGCTTCCGGCTCGTAT
GTTGTGTGGAATTGTGAGCGGATAACAATTTCACACAGGAAACAGCTATGACCATGATTACGCCAAGCTC
TAGCTAGAGGTCGACCAATTCTCATGTTTGACAGCTTATCATCGCAGATCCGGGCAACGTTGTTGCCATT
GCTGCAGGCGCAGAACTGGTAGGTATGGAAGATCTATACATTGAATCAATATTGGCAATTAGCCATATTA
GTCATTGGTTATATAGCATAAATCAATATTGGCTATTGGCCATTGCATACGTTGTATCTATATCATAATA
TGTACATTTATATTGGCTCATGTCCAATATGACCGCCATGTTGACATTGATTATTGACTAGTTATTAATA
GTAATCAATTACGGGGTCATTAGTTCATAGCCCATATATGGAGTTCCGCGTTACATAACTTACGGTAAAT
GGCCCGCCTGGCTGACCGCCCAACGACCCCCGCCCATTGACGTCAATAATGACGTATGTTCCCATAGTAA
CGCCAATAGGGACTTTCCATTGACGTCAATGGGTGGAGTATTTACGGTAAACTGCCCACTTGGCAGTACA
TCAAGTGTATCATATGCCAAGTCCGCCCCCTATTGACGTCAATGACGGTAAATGGCCCGCCTGGCATTAT
GCCCAGTACATGACCTTACGGGACTTTCCTACTTGGCAGTACATCTACGTATTAGTCATCGCTATTACCA
TGGTGATGCGGTTTTGGCAGTACACCAATGGGCGTGGATAGCGGTTTGACTCACGGGGATTTCCAAGTCT
CCACCCCATTGACGTCAATGGGAGTTTGTTTTGGCACCAAAATCAACGGGACTTTCCAAAATGTCGTAAT
AACCCCGCCCCGTTGACGCAAATGGGCGGTAGGCGTGTACGGTGGGAGGTCTATATAAGCAGAGCTCGTT
TAGTGAACCGTCAGATCCTCACTCTCTTCCGCATCGCTGTCTGCGAGGGCCAGCTGTTGGGCTCGCGGTT
GAGGACAAACTCTTCGCGGTCTTTCCAGTACTCTTGGATCGGAAACCCGTCGGCCTCCGAACGGTACTCC
GCCACCGAGGGACCTGAGCGAGTCCGCATCGACCGGATCGGAAAACCTCTCGAGAAAGGCGTCTAACCAG
TCACAGTCGCAAGGTAGGCTGAGCACCGTGGCGGGCGGCAGCGGGTGGCGGTCGGGGTTGTTTCTGGCGG
AGGTGCTGCTGATGATGTAATTAAAGTAGGCGGTCTTGAGACGGCGGATGGTCGAGGTGAGGTGTGGCAG
GCTTGAGATCCAGCTGTTGGGGTGAGTACTCCCTCTCAAAAGCGGGCATTACTTCTGCGCTAAGATTGTC
AGTTTCCAAAAACGAGGAGGATTTGATATTCACCTGGCCCGATCTGGCCATACACTTGAGTGACAATGAC
ATCCACTTTGCCTTTCTCTCCACAGGTGTCCACTCCCAGGTCCAAGTTTAAACTGCGGCCGCCACCATGG
GAACAGCAAGATGGCTGGCTCTGGGCTCTCTGTTTGCTCTGGCCGGACTCCTGGAAGGCAGACTCGTGGG
CGAGGAAGAGGCCGGCTTCGGCGAGTGCGACAAGTTCTTCTACGCCGGCACACCTCCTGCTGGACTGGCC
GCCGACAGCCACGTGAAGATCTGCCAGAGAGCCGAGGGCGCCGAGAGATTCGCCACCCTGTACAGCACCC
GGGACCGGATCCCCGTGTACAGCGCCTTCAGAGCCCCTAGACCAGCCCCTGGCGGAGCCGAACAGAGATG
GCTGGTCGAGCCCCAGATCGACGACCCCAACAGCAACCTGGAAGAGGCCATCAACGAGGCCGAGGCCATC
ACCAGCGTGAACAGCCTGGGCAGCAAGCAGGCCCTGAACACCGACTACCTGGACAGCGACTACCAGAGAG
GCCAGCTGTACCCCTTCAGCCTGAGCAGTGACGTCCAGGTCGCCACCTTCACCCTGACCAACAGCGCCCC
CATGACCCAGAGCTTCCAGGAACGGTGGTACGTCAATCTGCACAGCCTGATGGACAGAGCCCTGACCCCT
CAGTGTGGCAGCGGCGAGGACCTGTACATCCTGACCGGCACCGTGCCCTCCGACTACAGAGTGAAGGACA
AGGTGGCCGTGCCCGAGTTTGTGTGGCTGGCCGCCTGTTGTGCTGTGCCTGGCGGCGGATGGGCCATGGG
CTTCGTGAAGCACACTCGGGACTCTGACATCATCGAGGACGTGATGGTCAAGGATCTGCAGAAGCTGCTC
CCCTTCAACCCCCAGCTGTTCCAGAACAACTGCGGCGAGACAGAGCAGGACACCGAGAAGATGAAGAAAA
TCCTGGAAGTGGTCAACCAGATCCAGGACGAGGAACGGATGGTGCAGAGCCAGAAGTCCAGCAGCCCCCT
GAGCAGCACCAGAAGCAAGCGGAGCACTCTCCTGCCACCAGAGGCATCTGAGGGCAGCAGCAGCTTCCTG
GGCAAGCTGATGGGCTTTATCGCCACACCCGGCGCGCC
