>Addgene plasmid #73114 | ENDOD1-CD4d3+4-bio | addgene partial sequence | sequence record 140436 | rb_glob_PA_term-R 5'-CCCATATGTCCTTCCGAGTG-3'
AATTTCCTTTATTAGCCAGAGGTCGAGGTCGGGGGATCCTTAATTAATCACGTGTCTAGACTTAACGATG
ATTCCACACCATTTTCTGTGCATCCAGAATATGATGCAGTGATCCGGAATTCAACCCTTTGGATAAAACC
TGGATCTTGGAGTCCATCTTGACCTCTTCACCTTCACTCAGTAGACATTGCCACACCCCTGCTTCAGGGG
CCTGCACTTGAATCACTTTCTCCTGCCTGGAGACCCTGGCCTCCTGATTCTCCTGCTTCAAGATCAGTCT
CATCTTGGGTGAGGTGGGTCCCATCACCTCACAGGTCAAAGTGTTGCTGTCGGGCTGAGTCACTTTCATC
ACCACCAGGTTCACTTCCTGATACAGTATCCCTCTGTCCAGAGTCAGGGTCAGGTTGCCAGAACCAGCAA
ACTGAAGGGAGACCTGGGGTATCTGAAGGGTGAGTGGGAGCGTTTCGGACAGCTGGAACTTGGGGTTGCT
AGTAGACTTCTGCACAGACACCTTTTGGTTCTTTAGGGAGAAGGTGATCCAGGACTGGGAAGAAGGAGCC
TTCTCTGCCTTCCATCTCAACTCTCCCTGCAGGCTTTCCTCTCCAAGGTTGAGTGGGAAGGAGAACTCCG
CTGACTCCCCCTCACTCTTATAGGCCGTGATGGAGGTCGACGGCGCGCCGGGTGTGGCGATAAAGCCCAT
CAGCTTGCCCAGGAAGCTGCTGCTGCCCTCAGATGCCTCTGGTGGCAGGAGAGTGCTCCGCTTGCTTCTG
GTGCTGCTCAGGGGGCTGCTGGACTTCTGGCTCTGCACCATCCGTTCCTCGTCCTGGATCTGGTTGACCA
CTTCCAGGATTT
