>Addgene plasmid #73114 | ENDOD1-CD4d3+4-bio | addgene partial sequence | sequence record 140776 | pMT2-F 5'-TTGCCTTTCTCTCCACAGGT-3'
ACAGCAAGATGGCTGGCTCTGGGCTCTCTGTTTGCTCTGGCCGGACTCCTGGAAGGCAGACTCGTGGGCG
AGGAAGAGGCCGGCTTCGGCGAGTGCGACAAGTTCTTCTACGCCGGCACACCTCCTGCTGGACTGGCCGC
CGACAGCCACGTGAAGATCTGCCAGAGAGCCGAGGGCGCCGAGAGATTCGCCACCCTGTACAGCACCCGG
GACCGGATCCCCGTGTACAGCGCCTTCAGAGCCCCTAGACCAGCCCCTGGCGGAGCCGAACAGAGATGGC
TGGTCGAGCCCCAGATCGACGACCCCAACAGCAACCTGGAAGAGGCCATCAACGAGGCCGAGGCCATCAC
CAGCGTGAACAGCCTGGGCAGCAAGCAGGCCCTGAACACCGACTACCTGGACAGCGACTACCAGAGAGGC
CAGCTGTACCCCTTCAGCCTGAGCAGTGACGTCCAGGTCGCCACCTTCACCCTGACCAACAGCGCCCCCA
TGACCCAGAGCTTCCAGGAACGGTGGTACGTCAATCTGCACAGCCTGATGGACAGAGCCCTGACCCCTCA
GTGTGGCAGCGGCGAGGACCTGTACATCCTGACCGGCACCGTGCCCTCCGACTACAGAGTGAAGGACAAG
GTGGCCGTGCCCGAGTTTGTGTGGCTGGCCGCCTGTTGTGCTGTGCCTGGCGGCGGATGGGCCATGGGCT
TCGTGAAGCACACTCGGGACTCTGACATCATCGAGGACGTGATGGTCAAGGATCTGCAGAAGCTGCTCCC
